Addgene plasmid #75743: ADK gRNA (BRDN0001146410)
Purpose: 3rd generation lentiviral gRNA plasmid targeting human ADK
Depositing lab: John Doench & David Root. Depositing organization: Broad Institute. Publication: Optimized sgRNA design to maximize activity and minimize off-target effects of CRISPR-Cas9. Doench JG, Fusi N, Sullender M, Hegde M, Vaimberg EW, Donovan KF, Smith I, Tothova Z, Wilen C, Orchard R, Virgin HW, Listgarten J, Root DE. Nat Biotechnol. 2016 Jan 18. doi: 10.1038/nbt.3437. PubMed 26780180.
Backbone
  Vector backbone: lentiGuide-Puro
  Backbone manufacturer: Zhang Lab (Addgene plasmid # 52963)
  Vector type: Mammalian Expression, Lentiviral, CRISPR
  Selectable markers: Puromycin
Growth in bacteria
  Bacterial resistance: Ampicillin, 100 μg/mL
  Growth temperature: 37°C
  Growth strain: DH5alpha
  Copy number: High Copy
Gene/Insert
  Gene/Insert name: ADK (alt names: ADK; NM_001123.3)
  gRNA/shRNA sequence: ACAGCAGAGATGTCAAGCAG
  Species: H. sapiens (human)
  Entrez Gene: ADK (a.k.a. AK)
  Promoter: hU6
  Cloning method: Unknown
  Sequencing primers: 5′ U6-F; 3′ pS2-R
Terms and licenses: Academic/Nonprofit Terms; Industry Terms: Not Available to Industry
Depositor comments: The gRNA was designed to target the following Genbank reference sequence(s): NM_001123.3,NM_001202449.1,NM_001202450.1,NM_006721.3. Note that this plasmid does NOT contain Cas9. It should be used in conjunction with lentiCas9-Blast (Addgene #52962) or otherwise with cell lines already expressing Cas9. Browse the full kinome gRNA library at http://www.addgene.org/pooled-library/broadgpp-human-kinome/ or visit http://www.broadinstitute.org/rnai/public/ for detailed protocols and information.
How to cite: ADK gRNA (BRDN0001146410) was a gift from John Doench & David Root (Addgene plasmid # 75743 ; http://n2t.net/addgene:75743 ; RRID:Addgene_75743)
