[The description below was written by a language model from this plasmid's Addgene catalogue record and pLannotate feature annotations shown in this document.]
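Description:
ADK gRNA (BRDN0001146410) is a third-generation lentiviral guide RNA plasmid built on the lentiGuide-Puro backbone and designed to target the human adenosine kinase gene (ADK) for CRISPR-Cas9 editing. It is propagated in E. coli as a high-copy plasmid through a ColE1/pUC-type origin and selected with ampicillin via the β-lactamase gene. The backbone also carries an f1 origin, an SV40 origin and poly(A) signal, and remnants of lac and phage promoter sequences left over from the parental cloning vector.

The lentiviral transfer cassette begins with an RSV promoter fused to a truncated HIV-1 5' LTR, which allows Tat-independent production of genomic RNA. This is followed by the Ψ packaging signal with an adjoining gag fragment and the Rev response element for nuclear export of the unspliced transcript. A human U6 RNA polymerase III promoter then drives the ADK-specific spacer joined to the Streptococcus pyogenes guide RNA scaffold, and a cPPT/CTS element lies just downstream. A separate EF-1α core promoter with its intron A expresses puromycin N-acetyltransferase, so transduced mammalian cells can be selected with puromycin. WPRE enhances transcript expression, and the ΔU3 3' LTR makes the integrated provirus self-inactivating.

The plasmid does not encode Cas9, so it must be used with a separate Cas9 vector or in cells that already express the nuclease. According to the depositor, the guide was designed against several ADK reference transcripts and belongs to a human kinome gRNA collection, supporting its use for ADK knockout and loss-of-function studies.
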