Features (pLannotate 1.2.2; 29 found; start..end, strand, type, name):
     14..80      +  CDS            small t antigen (fragment): SV40 (simian virus 40) small t antigen
    106..317     +  promoter       EF-1α core promoter: core promoter for human elongation factor EF-1α
    318..1256    +  intron         EF-1α intron A: intron upstream of the start codon of human EF-1α
   1278..1877    +  CDS            PuroR (fragment): puromycin N-acetyltransferase; pac from Streptomyces; confers resistance to puromycin
   1893..2481    +  misc_feature   WPRE: woodchuck hepatitis virus posttranscriptional regulatory element
   2532..2551    +  misc_feature   cPPT/CTS (fragment): central polypurine tract and central termination sequence of HIV-1
   2553..2786    +  LTR            3' LTR (ΔU3): self-inactivating 3' long terminal repeat (LTR) from HIV-1
   2864..2985    +  polyA_signal   SV40 poly(A) signal: SV40 polyadenylation signal
   3025..3160    +  rep_origin     SV40 ori: SV40 origin of replication
   3181..3199    -  promoter       T7 promoter: promoter for bacteriophage T7 RNA polymerase
   3207..3362    +  CDS            lacZα (fragment): LacZα fragment of β-galactosidase; lacZ fragment
   3367..3795    +  rep_origin     f1 ori (sequence partly withheld): f1 bacteriophage origin of replication; arrow indicates direction of (+) strand synthesis
   3848..3952    +  promoter       AmpR promoter: bla
   3953..4813    +  CDS            AmpR: β-lactamase; bla; confers resistance to ampicillin, carbenicillin, and related antibiotics
   4984..5572    +  rep_origin     ori: high-copy-number ColE1/pMB1/pBR322/pUC origin of replication
   5755..5847    +  CDS            lacI (fragment): lac repressor; lacI; The lac repressor binds to the lac operator to inhibit transcription in E. coli. This inhibition can be relieved by adding lactose or isopropyl-β-D-thiogalactopyranoside (IPTG).
   5860..5881    +  protein_bind   CAP binding site: CAP binding activates transcription in the presence of cAMP. E. coli catabolite activator protein
   5896..5926    +  promoter       lac promoter: promoter for the E. coli lac operon
   5934..5950    +  protein_bind   lac operator: The lac repressor binds to the lac operator to inhibit transcription in E. coli. This inhibition can be relieved by adding lactose or isopropyl-β-D-thiogalactopyranoside (IPTG). lac repressor encoded by lacI
   5995..6013    +  promoter       T3 promoter: promoter for bacteriophage T3 RNA polymerase
   6041..6267    +  promoter       RSV promoter: Rous sarcoma virus enhancer/promoter
   6268..6448    +  LTR            5' LTR (truncated): truncated 5' long terminal repeat (LTR) from HIV-1
   6495..6620    +  misc_feature   HIV-1 Ψ: packaging signal of human immunodeficiency virus type 1
   6604..6967    +  CDS            HIV-1 gag (fragment): gag protein from human immunodeficiency virus 1; gag
   7113..7346    +  misc_feature   RRE: The Rev response element (RRE) of HIV-1 allows for Rev-dependent mRNA export from the nucleus to the cytoplasm.
   7723..7749    +  CDS            Rev (fragment): human immunodeficiency virus 1 (HIV-1) Rev protein; rev; enhances nuclear export of unspliced and incompletely spliced viral mRNAs
   7753..7993    +  promoter       U6 promoter: RNA polymerase III promoter for human U6 snRNA
   8023..8098    +  misc_RNA       gRNA scaffold: guide RNA scaffold for the Streptococcus pyogenes CRISPR/Cas9 system
   8154..8271    +  misc_feature   cPPT/CTS: central polypurine tract and central termination sequence of HIV-1
>Addgene plasmid #75743 | ADK gRNA (BRDN0001146410) | addgene full sequence | sequence record 184480 | Addgene Assembled Sequence
CCCGGGTGCAAAGATGGATAAAGTTTTAAACAGAGAGGAATCTTTGCAGCTAATGGACCTTCTAGGTCTT
GAAAGGAGTGGGAATTGGCTCCGGTGCCCGTCAGTGGGCAGAGCGCACATCGCCCACAGTCCCCGAGAAG
TTGGGGGGAGGGGTCGGCAATTGATCCGGTGCCTAGAGAAGGTGGCGCGGGGTAAACTGGGAAAGTGATG
TCGTGTACTGGCTCCGCCTTTTTCCCGAGGGTGGGGGAGAACCGTATATAAGTGCAGTAGTCGCCGTGAA
CGTTCTTTTTCGCAACGGGTTTGCCGCCAGAACACAGGTAAGTGCCGTGTGTGGTTCCCGCGGGCCTGGC
CTCTTTACGGGTTATGGCCCTTGCGTGCCTTGAATTACTTCCACCTGGCTGCAGTACGTGATTCTTGATC
CCGAGCTTCGGGTTGGAAGTGGGTGGGAGAGTTCGAGGCCTTGCGCTTAAGGAGCCCCTTCGCCTCGTGC
TTGAGTTGAGGCCTGGCCTGGGCGCTGGGGCCGCCGCGTGCGAATCTGGTGGCACCTTCGCGCCTGTCTC
GCTGCTTTCGATAAGTCTCTAGCCATTTAAAATTTTTGATGACCTGCTGCGACGCTTTTTTTCTGGCAAG
ATAGTCTTGTAAATGCGGGCCAAGATCTGCACACTGGTATTTCGGTTTTTGGGGCCGCGGGCGGCGACGG
GGCCCGTGCGTCCCAGCGCACATGTTCGGCGAGGCGGGGCCTGCGAGCGCGGCCACCGAGAATCGGACGG
GGGTAGTCTCAAGCTGGCCGGCCTGCTCTGGTGCCTGGCCTCGCGCCGCCGTGTATCGCCCCGCCCTGGG
CGGCAAGGCTGGCCCGGTCGGCACCAGTTGCGTGAGCGGAAAGATGGCCGCTTCCCGGCCCTGCTGCAGG
GAGCTCAAAATGGAGGACGCGGCGCTCGGGAGAGCGGGCGGGTGAGTCACCCACACAAAGGAAAAGGGCC
TTTCCGTCCTCAGCCGTCGCTTCATGTGACTCCACGGAGTACCGGGCGCCGTCCAGGCACCTCGATTAGT
TCTCGAGCTTTTGGAGTACGTCGTCTTTAGGTTGGGGGGAGGGGTTTTATGCGATGGAGTTTCCCCACAC
TGAGTGGGTGGAGACTGAAGTTAGGCCAGCTTGGCACTTGATGTAATTCTCCTTGGAATTTGCCCTTTTT
GAGTTTGGATCTTGGTTCATTCTCAAGCCTCAGACAGTGGTTCAAAGTTTTTTTCTTCCATTTCAGGTGT
CGTGACGTACGGCCACCATGACCGAGTACAAGCCCACGGTGCGCCTCGCCACCCGCGACGACGTCCCCAG
GGCCGTACGCACCCTCGCCGCCGCGTTCGCCGACTACCCCGCCACGCGCCACACCGTCGATCCGGACCGC
CACATCGAGCGGGTCACCGAGCTGCAAGAACTCTTCCTCACGCGCGTCGGGCTCGACATCGGCAAGGTGT
GGGTCGCGGACGACGGCGCCGCCGTGGCGGTCTGGACCACGCCGGAGAGCGTCGAAGCGGGGGCGGTGTT
CGCCGAGATCGGCCCGCGCATGGCCGAGTTGAGCGGTTCCCGGCTGGCCGCGCAGCAACAGATGGAAGGC
CTCCTGGCGCCGCACCGGCCCAAGGAGCCCGCGTGGTTCCTGGCCACCGTCGGAGTCTCGCCCGACCACC
AGGGCAAGGGTCTGGGCAGCGCCGTCGTGCTCCCCGGAGTGGAGGCGGCCGAGCGCGCCGGGGTGCCCGC
CTTCCTGGAGACCTCCGCGCCCCGCAACCTCCCCTTCTACGAGCGGCTCGGCTTCACCGTCACCGCCGAC
GTCGAGGTGCCCGAAGGACCGCGCACCTGGTGCATGACCCGCAAGCCCGGTGCCTGAACGCGTTAAGTCG
ACAATCAACCTCTGGATTACAAAATTTGTGAAAGATTGACTGGTATTCTTAACTATGTTGCTCCTTTTAC
GCTATGTGGATACGCTGCTTTAATGCCTTTGTATCATGCTATTGCTTCCCGTATGGCTTTCATTTTCTCC
TCCTTGTATAAATCCTGGTTGCTGTCTCTTTATGAGGAGTTGTGGCCCGTTGTCAGGCAACGTGGCGTGG
TGTGCACTGTGTTTGCTGACGCAACCCCCACTGGTTGGGGCATTGCCACCACCTGTCAGCTCCTTTCCGG
GACTTTCGCTTTCCCCCTCCCTATTGCCACGGCGGAACTCATCGCCGCCTGCCTTGCCCGCTGCTGGACA
GGGGCTCGGCTGTTGGGCACTGACAATTCCGTGGTGTTGTCGGGGAAATCATCGTCCTTTCCTTGGCTGC
TCGCCTGTGTTGCCACCTGGATTCTGCGCGGGACGTCCTTCTGCTACGTCCCTTCGGCCCTCAATCCAGC
GGACCTTCCTTCCCGCGGCCTGCTGCCGGCTCTGCGGCCTCTTCCGCGTCTTCGCCTTCGCCCTCAGACG
AGTCGGATCTCCCTTTGGGCCGCCTCCCCGCGTCGACTTTAAGACCAATGACTTACAAGGCAGCTGTAGA
TCTTAGCCACTTTTTAAAAGAAAAGGGGGGACTGGAAGGGCTAATTCACTCCCAACGAAGACAAGATCTG
CTTTTTGCTTGTACTGGGTCTCTCTGGTTAGACCAGATCTGAGCCTGGGAGCTCTCTGGCTAACTAGGGA
ACCCACTGCTTAAGCCTCAATAAAGCTTGCCTTGAGTGCTTCAAGTAGTGTGTGCCCGTCTGTTGTGTGA
CTCTGGTAACTAGAGATCCCTCAGACCCTTTTAGTCAGTGTGGAAAATCTCTAGCAGTACGTATAGTAGT
TCATGTCATCTTATTATTCAGTATTTATAACTTGCAAAGAAATGAATATCAGAGAGTGAGAGGAACTTGT
TTATTGCAGCTTATAATGGTTACAAATAAAGCAATAGCATCACAAATTTCACAAATAAAGCATTTTTTTC
ACTGCATTCTAGTTGTGGTTTGTCCAAACTCATCAATGTATCTTATCATGTCTGGCTCTAGCTATCCCGC
CCCTAACTCCGCCCATCCCGCCCCTAACTCCGCCCAGTTCCGCCCATTCTCCGCCCCATGGCTGACTAAT
TTTTTTTATTTATGCAGAGGCCGAGGCCGCCTCGGCCTCTGAGCTATTCCAGAAGTAGTGAGGAGGCTTT
TTTGGAGGCCTAGGGACGTACCCAATTCGCCCTATAGTGAGTCGTATTACGCGCGCTCACTGGCCGTCGT
TTTACAACGTCGTGACTGGGAAAACCCTGGCGTTACCCAACTTAATCGCCTTGCAGCACATCCCCCTTTC
GCCAGCTGGCGTAATAGCGAAGAGGCCCGCACCGATCGCCCTTCCCAACAGTTGCGCAGCCTGAATGGCG
AATGGG
[124 nt withheld, positions 3367-3490]
C
[91 nt withheld, positions 3492-3582]
A
[49 nt withheld, positions 3584-3632]
CCTTTGACGTTGGAGTCCACGTTCTTT
[37 nt withheld, positions 3660-3696]
ACCCTATCTCGGTCTATTCTTTTGATTTATAAGGGATTTTGCCGATTTCGGCCTATTGGTTAAAAAATGA
GCTGATTTAACAAAAATTTAACGCGAATTTTAACAAAATATTAACGCTTACAATTTAGGTGGCACTTTTC
GGGGAAATGTGCGCGGAACCCCTATTTGTTTATTTTTCTAAATACATTCAAATATGTATCCGCTCATGAG
ACAATAACCCTGATAAATGCTTCAATAATATTGAAAAAGGAAGAGTATGAGTATTCAACATTTCCGTGTC
GCCCTTATTCCCTTTTTTGCGGCATTTTGCCTTCCTGTTTTTGCTCACCCAGAAACGCTGGTGAAAGTAA
AAGATGCTGAAGATCAGTTGGGTGCACGAGTGGGTTACATCGAACTGGATCTCAACAGCGGTAAGATCCT
TGAGAGTTTTCGCCCCGAAGAACGTTTTCCAATGATGAGCACTTTTAAAGTTCTGCTATGTGGCGCGGTA
TTATCCCGTATTGACGCCGGGCAAGAGCAACTCGGTCGCCGCATACACTATTCTCAGAATGACTTGGTTG
AGTACTCACCAGTCACAGAAAAGCATCTTACGGATGGCATGACAGTAAGAGAATTATGCAGTGCTGCCAT
AACCATGAGTGATAACACTGCGGCCAACTTACTTCTGACAACGATCGGAGGACCGAAGGAGCTAACCGCT
TTTTTGCACAACATGGGGGATCATGTAACTCGCCTTGATCGTTGGGAACCGGAGCTGAATGAAGCCATAC
CAAACGACGAGCGTGACACCACGATGCCTGTAGCAATGGCAACAACGTTGCGCAAACTATTAACTGGCGA
ACTACTTACTCTAGCTTCCCGGCAACAATTAATAGACTGGATGGAGGCGGATAAAGTTGCAGGACCACTT
CTGCGCTCGGCCCTTCCGGCTGGCTGGTTTATTGCTGATAAATCTGGAGCCGGTGAGCGTGGGTCTCGCG
GTATCATTGCAGCACTGGGGCCAGATGGTAAGCCCTCCCGTATCGTAGTTATCTACACGACGGGGAGTCA
GGCAACTATGGATGAACGAAATAGACAGATCGCTGAGATAGGTGCCTCACTGATTAAGCATTGGTAACTG
TCAGACCAAGTTTACTCATATATACTTTAGATTGATTTAAAACTTCATTTTTAATTTAAAAGGATCTAGG
TGAAGATCCTTTTTGATAATCTCATGACCAAAATCCCTTAACGTGAGTTTTCGTTCCACTGAGCGTCAGA
CCCCGTAGAAAAGATCAAAGGATCTTCTTGAGATCCTTTTTTTCTGCGCGTAATCTGCTGCTTGCAAACA
AAAAAACCACCGCTACCAGCGGTGGTTTGTTTGCCGGATCAAGAGCTACCAACTCTTTTTCCGAAGGTAA
CTGGCTTCAGCAGAGCGCAGATACCAAATACTGTTCTTCTAGTGTAGCCGTAGTTAGGCCACCACTTCAA
GAACTCTGTAGCACCGCCTACATACCTCGCTCTGCTAATCCTGTTACCAGTGGCTGCTGCCAGTGGCGAT
AAGTCGTGTCTTACCGGGTTGGACTCAAGACGATAGTTACCGGATAAGGCGCAGCGGTCGGGCTGAACGG
GGGGTTCGTGCACACAGCCCAGCTTGGAGCGAACGACCTACACCGAACTGAGATACCTACAGCGTGAGCT
ATGAGAAAGCGCCACGCTTCCCGAAGGGAGAAAGGCGGACAGGTATCCGGTAAGCGGCAGGGTCGGAACA
GGAGAGCGCACGAGGGAGCTTCCAGGGGGAAACGCCTGGTATCTTTATAGTCCTGTCGGGTTTCGCCACC
TCTGACTTGAGCGTCGATTTTTGTGATGCTCGTCAGGGGGGCGGAGCCTATGGAAAAACGCCAGCAACGC
GGCCTTTTTACGGTTCCTGGCCTTTTGCTGGCCTTTTGCTCACATGTTCTTTCCTGCGTTATCCCCTGAT
TCTGTGGATAACCGTATTACCGCCTTTGAGTGAGCTGATACCGCTCGCCGCAGCCGAACGACCGAGCGCA
GCGAGTCAGTGAGCGAGGAAGCGGAAGAGCGCCCAATACGCAAACCGCCTCTCCCCGCGCGTTGGCCGAT
TCATTAATGCAGCTGGCACGACAGGTTTCCCGACTGGAAAGCGGGCAGTGAGCGCAACGCAATTAATGTG
AGTTAGCTCACTCATTAGGCACCCCAGGCTTTACACTTTATGCTTCCGGCTCGTATGTTGTGTGGAATTG
TGAGCGGATAACAATTTCACACAGGAAACAGCTATGACCATGATTACGCCAAGCGCGCAATTAACCCTCA
CTAAAGGGAACAAAAGCTGGAGCTGCAAGCTTAATGTAGTCTTATGCAATACTCTTGTAGTCTTGCAACA
TGGTAACGATGAGTTAGCAACATGCCTTACAAGGAGAGAAAAAGCACCGTGCATGCCGATTGGTGGAAGT
AAGGTGGTACGATCGTGCCTTATTAGGAAGGCAACAGACGGGTCTGACATGGATTGGACGAACCACTGAA
TTGCCGCATTGCAGAGATATTGTATTTAAGTGCCTAGCTCGATACATAAACGGGTCTCTCTGGTTAGACC
AGATCTGAGCCTGGGAGCTCTCTGGCTAACTAGGGAACCCACTGCTTAAGCCTCAATAAAGCTTGCCTTG
AGTGCTTCAAGTAGTGTGTGCCCGTCTGTTGTGTGACTCTGGTAACTAGAGATCCCTCAGACCCTTTTAG
TCAGTGTGGAAAATCTCTAGCAGTGGCGCCCGAACAGGGACTTGAAAGCGAAAGGGAAACCAGAGGAGCT
CTCTCGACGCAGGACTCGGCTTGCTGAAGCGCGCACGGCAAGAGGCGAGGGGCGGCGACTGGTGAGTACG
CCAAAAATTTTGACTAGCGGAGGCTAGAAGGAGAGAGATGGGTGCGAGAGCGTCAGTATTAAGCGGGGGA
GAATTAGATCGCGATGGGAAAAAATTCGGTTAAGGCCAGGGGGAAAGAAAAAATATAAATTAAAACATAT
AGTATGGGCAAGCAGGGAGCTAGAACGATTCGCAGTTAATCCTGGCCTGTTAGAAACATCAGAAGGCTGT
AGACAAATACTGGGACAGCTACAACCATCCCTTCAGACAGGATCAGAAGAACTTAGATCATTATATAATA
CAGTAGCAACCCTCTATTGTGTGCATCAAAGGATAGAGATAAAAGACACCAAGGAAGCTTTAGACAAGAT
AGAGGAAGAGCAAAACAAAAGTAAGACCACCGCACAGCAAGCGGCCGCTGATCTTCAGACCTGGAGGAGG
AGATATGAGGGACAATTGGAGAAGTGAATTATATAAATATAAAGTAGTAAAAATTGAACCATTAGGAGTA
GCACCCACCAAGGCAAAGAGAAGAGTGGTGCAGAGAGAAAAAAGAGCAGTGGGAATAGGAGCTTTGTTCC
TTGGGTTCTTGGGAGCAGCAGGAAGCACTATGGGCGCAGCGTCAATGACGCTGACGGTACAGGCCAGACA
ATTATTGTCTGGTATAGTGCAGCAGCAGAACAATTTGCTGAGGGCTATTGAGGCGCAACAGCATCTGTTG
CAACTCACAGTCTGGGGCATCAAGCAGCTCCAGGCAAGAATCCTGGCTGTGGAAAGATACCTAAAGGATC
AACAGCTCCTGGGGATTTGGGGTTGCTCTGGAAAACTCATTTGCACCACTGCTGTGCCTTGGAATGCTAG
TTGGAGTAATAAATCTCTGGAACAGATTTGGAATCACACGACCTGGATGGAGTGGGACAGAGAAATTAAC
AATTACACAAGCTTAATACACTCCTTAATTGAAGAATCGCAAAACCAGCAAGAAAAGAATGAACAAGAAT
TATTGGAATTAGATAAATGGGCAAGTTTGTGGAATTGGTTTAACATAACAAATTGGCTGTGGTATATAAA
ATTATTCATAATGATAGTAGGAGGCTTGGTAGGTTTAAGAATAGTTTTTGCTGTACTTTCTATAGTGAAT
AGAGTTAGGCAGGGATATTCACCATTATCGTTTCAGACCCACCTCCCAACCCCGAGGGGACCCAGAGAGG
GCCTATTTCCCATGATTCCTTCATATTTGCATATACGATACAAGGCTGTTAGAGAGATAATTAGAATTAA
TTTGACTGTAAACACAAAGATATTAGTACAAAATACGTGACGTAGAAAGTAATAATTTCTTGGGTAGTTT
GCAGTTTTAAAATTATGTTTTAAAATGGACTATCATATGCTTACCGTAACTTGAAAGTATTTCGATTTCT
TGGCTTTATATATCTTGTGGAAAGGACGAAACACCGACAGCAGAGATGTCAAGCAGGTTTTAGAGCTAGA
AATAGCAAGTTAAAATAAGGCTAGTCCGTTATCAACTTGAAAAAGTGGCACCGAGTCGGTGCTTTTTTAA
GCTTGGCGTAACTAGATCTTGAGACAAATGGCAGTATTCATCCACAATTTTAAAAGAAAAGGGGGGATTG
GGGGGTACAGTGCAGGGGAAAGAATAGTAGACATAATAGCAACAGACATACAAACTAAAGAATTACAAAA
ACAAATTACAAAAATTCAAAATTTTCGGGTTTATTACAGGGACAGCAGAGATCCACTTTGGCGCCGGCTC
GAGGGGG
