>Addgene plasmid #75743 | ADK gRNA (BRDN0001146410) | depositor partial sequence | sequence record 143203 | Target Sequence
ACAGCAGAGATGTCAAGCAG
