>Addgene plasmid #75743 | ADK gRNA (BRDN0001146410) | addgene partial sequence | sequence record 184479 | hU6-F
ATACGTGACGTAGAAAGTAATAATTTCTTGGGTAGTTTGCAGTTTTAAAATTATGTTTTAAAATGGACTA
TCATATGCTTACCGTAACTTGAAAGTATTTCGATTTCTTGGCTTTATATATCTTGTGGAAAGGACGAAAC
ACCGACAGCAGAGATGTCAAGCAGGTTTTAGAGCTAGAAATAGCAAGTTAAAATAAGGCTAGTCCGTTAT
CAACTTGAAAAAGTGGCACCGAGTCGGTGCTTTTTTAAGCTTGGCGTAACTAGATCTTGAGACAAATGGC
AGTATTCATCCACAATTTTAAAAGAAAAGGGGGGATTGGGGGGTACAGTGCAGGGGAAAGAATAGTAGAC
ATAATAGCAACAGACATACAAACTAAAGAATTACAAAAACAAATTACAAAAATTCAAAATTTTCGGGTTT
ATTACAGGGACAGCAGAGATCCACTTTGGCGCCGGCTCGAGGGGGCCCGGGTGCAAAGATGGATAAAGTT
TTAAACAGAGAGGAATCTTTGCAGCTAATGGACCTTCTAGGTCTTGAAAGGAGTGGGAATTGGCTCCGGT
GCCCGTCAGT
